>Addgene plasmid #91364 | pHH0103_CRKL-2/2 | addgene full sequence | sequence record 192228 | Addgene NGS Result
TAACCTATAAAAATAGGCGTATCACGAGGCCCTTTCGTCTTCAAGAATTCCCGACACCATCGAATGGTGC
AAAACCTTTCGCGGTATGGCATGATAGCGCCCGGAAGAGAGTCAATTCAGGGTGGTGAATGTGAAACCAG
TAACGTTATACGATGTCGCAGAGTATGCCGGTGTCTCTTATCAGACCGTTTCCCGCGTGGTGAACCAGGC
CAGCCACGTTTCTGCGAAAACGCGGGAAAAAGTGGAAGCGGCGATGGCGGAGCTGAATTACATTCCCAAC
CGCGTGGCACAACAACTGGCGGGCAAACAGTCGTTGCTGATTGGCGTTGCCACCTCCAGTCTGGCCCTGC
ACGCGCCGTCGCAAATTGTCGCGGCGATTAAATCTCGCGCCGATCAACTGGGTGCCAGCGTGGTGGTGTC
GATGGTAGAACGAAGCGGCGTCGAAGCCTGTAAAGCGGCGGTGCACAATCTTCTCGCGCAACGCGTCAGT
GGGCTGATCATTAACTATCCGCTGGATGACCAGGATGCCATTGCTGTGGAAGCTGCCTGCACTAATGTTC
CGGCGTTATTTCTTGATGTCTCTGACCAGACACCCATCAACAGTATTATTTTCTCCCATGAAGACGGTAC
GCGACTGGGCGTGGAGCATCTGGTCGCATTGGGTCACCAGCAAATCGCGCTGTTAGCGGGCCCATTAAGT
TCTGTCTCGGCGCGTCTGCGTCTGGCTGGCTGGCATAAATATCTCACTCGCAATCAAATTCAGCCGATAG
CGGAACGGGAAGGCGACTGGAGTGCCATGTCCGGTTTTCAACAAACCATGCAAATGCTGAATGAGGGCAT
CGTTCCCACTGCGATGCTGGTTGCCAACGATCAGATGGCGCTGGGCGCAATGCGCGCCATTACCGAGTCC
GGGCTGCGCGTTGGTGCGGATATCTCGGTAGTGGGATACGACGATACCGAAGACAGCTCATGTTATATCC
CGCCGTTAACCACCATCAAACAGGATTTTCGCCTGCTGGGGCAAACCAGCGTGGACCGCTTGCTGCAACT
CTCTCAGGGCCAGGCGGTGAAGGGCAATCAGCTGTTGCCCGTCTCACTGGTGAAAAGAAAAACCACCCTG
GCGCCCAATACGCAAACCGCCTCTCCCCGCGCGTTGGCCGATTCATTAATGCAGCTGGCACGACAGGTTT
CCCGACTGGAAAGCGGGCAGTGAGCGCAACGCAATTAATGTAAGTTAGCTCACTCATTAGGCACAATTCT
CATGTTTGACAGCTTATCATCGACTGCACGGTGCACCAATGCTTCTGGCGTCAGGCAGCCATCGGAAGCT
GTGGTATGGCTGTGCAGGTCGTAAATCACTGCATAATTCGTGTCGCTCAAGGCGCACTCCCGTTCTGGAT
AATGTTTTTTGCGCCGACATCATAACGGTTCTGGCAAATATTCTGAAATGAGCTGTTGACAATTAATCAT
CGGCTCGTATAATGTGTGGAATTGTGAGCGGATAACAATTTCACACAGGAAACAGCCAGTCCGTTTAGGT
GTTTTCACGAGCACTTCACCAACAAGGACCATAGATTATGAAAATCGAAGAACACCATCACCATCACCAT
TCCAGCGGTAAGCTTATGTCCCCTATACTAGGTTATTGGAAAATTAAGGGCCTTGTGCAACCCACTCGAC
TTCTTTTGGAATATCTTGAAGAAAAATATGAAGAGCATTTGTATGAGCGCGATGAAGGTGATAAATGGCG
AAACAAAAAGTTTGAATTGGGTTTGGAGTTTCCCAATCTTCCTTATTATATTGATGGTGATGTTAAATTA
ACACAGTCTATGGCCATCATACGTTATATAGCTGACAAGCACAACATGTTGGGTGGTTGTCCAAAAGAGC
GTGCAGAGATTTCAATGCTTGAAGGAGCGGTTTTGGATATTAGATACGGTGTTTCGAGAATTGCATATAG
TAAAGACTTTGAAACTCTCAAAGTTGATTTTCTTAGCAAGCTACCTGAAATGCTGAAAATGTTCGAAGAT
CGTTTATGTCATAAAACATATTTAAATGGTGATCATGTAACCCATCCTGACTTCATGTTGTATGACGCTC
TTGATGTTGTTTTATACATGGACCCAATGTGCCTGGATGCGTTCCCAAAATTAGTTTGTTTTAAAAAACG
TATTGAAGCTATCCCACAAATTGATAAGTACTTGAAATCCAGCAAGTATATAGCATGGCCTTTGCAGGGC
TGGCAAGCCACGTTTGGTGGTGGCGACCATCCTCCAAAATCGGATCTGGAAGTTCTGTTCCAGGGGCCCC
TGTCCAGCGGTCTGGTTCCGCGTGGTTCCGGTACCGCGGCCCAGCCGGCCATGGCCCAGGGCGCGCTGGT
TTTCGCCAAAGCCATTCAGAAACGTGTTCCGTGCGCCTATGACAAAACCGCACTGGCACTGGAAGTTGGT
GATATTGTTAAAGTCACCCGTATGAACATTAACGGTCAATGGGAAGGTGAAGTCAACGGTCGTAAAGGTC
TCTTTCCGTTCACCCATGTCAAAATCTTCGATGCGGCCGCATA
[142 nt withheld, positions 2564-2705]
C
[98 nt withheld, positions 2707-2804]
AGTTTGTACTGGTGACGAAACTCAGTGTCTAGCTAGAGTGGC
[149 nt withheld, positions 2847-2995]
T
[41 nt withheld, positions 2997-3037]
T
[62 nt withheld, positions 3039-3100]
A
[35 nt withheld, positions 3102-3136]
CCTCCCTCAATCGGTTGAATGTCGCCCTTTTGTCTTTGGCGCTGGTAAACCATATGAA
[86 nt withheld, positions 3195-3280]
T
[54 nt withheld, positions 3282-3335]
CTAGCGCCGCCCTATACCTTGTCTGCCTCCCCGCGTTGCGTCGCGGTGCATGGAGCCGGGCCACCTCGAC
CTGAATGGAAGCCGGCGGCACCTCGCTAACGGATTCACCACTCCAAGAATTGGAGCCAATCAATTCTTGC
GGAGAACTGTGAATGCGCAAACCAACCCTTGGCAGAACATATCCATCGCGTCCGCCATCTCCAGCAGCCG
CACGCGGCGCATCTCGGGCAGCGTTGGGTCCTGGCCACGGGTGCGCATGATCGTGCTCCTGTCGTTGAGG
ACCCGGCTAGGCTGGCGGGGTTGCCTTACTGGTTAGCAGAATGAATCACCGATACGCGAGCGAACGTGAA
GCGACTGCTGCTGCAAAACGTCTGCGACCTGAGCAACAACATGAATGGTCTTCGGTTTCCGTGTTTCGTA
AAGTCTGGAAACGCGGAAGTCAGCGCCCTGCACCATTATGTTCCGGATCTGCATCGCAGGATGCTGCTGG
CTACCCTGTGGAACACCTACATCTGTATTAACGAAGCGCTGGCATTGACCCTGAGTGATTTTTCTCTGGT
CCCGCCGCATCCATACCGCCAGTTGTTTACCCTCACAACGTTCCAGTAACCGGGCATGTTCATCATCAGT
AACCCGTATCGTGAGCATCCTCTCTCGTTTCATCGGTATCATTACCCCCATGAACAGAAATCCCCCTTAC
ACGGAGGCATCAGTGACCAAACAGGAAAAAACCGCCCTTAACATGGCCCGCTTTATCAGAAGCCAGACAT
TAACGCTTCTGGAGAAACTCAACGAGCTGGACGCGGATGAACAGGCAGACATCTGTGAATCGCTTCACGA
CCACGCTGATGAGCTTTACCGCAGGATCCGCGAAATTGTAAGCGTTAATATTTTGTTAAAATTCGCGTTA
AATTTTTGTTAAATCAGCTCATTTTTTAACCAATAGGCCGAAATCGGCAAAATCCCTTATAAATCAAAAG
AATAGACCGAGATAGGGT
[37 nt withheld, positions 4334-4370]
AAAGAACGTGGACTCCAACGTCAAAGG
[49 nt withheld, positions 4398-4446]
T
[91 nt withheld, positions 4448-4538]
G
[124 nt withheld, positions 4540-4663]
CGCGGATCCTGCCTCGCGCGTTTCGGTGATGACGGTGAAAACCTCTGACACATGCAGCTCCCGGAGACGG
TCACAGCTTGTCTGTAAGCGGATGCCGGGAGCAGACAAGCCCGTCAGGGCGCGTCAGCGGGTGTTGGCGG
GTGTCGGGGCGCAGCCATGACCCAGTCACGTAGCGATAGCGGAGTGTATACTGGCTTAACTATGCGGCAT
CAGAGCAGATTGTACTGAGAGTGCACCATATGCGGTGTGAAATACCGCACAGATGCGTAAGGAGAAAATA
CCGCATCAGGCGCTCTTCCGCTTCCTCGCTCACTGACTCGCTGCGCTCGGTCGTTCGGCTGCGGCGAGCG
GTATCAGCTCACTCAAAGGCGGTAATACGGTTATCCACAGAATCAGGGGATAACGCAGGAAAGAACATGT
GAGCAAAAGGCCAGCAAAAGGCCAGGAACCGTAAAAAGGCCGCGTTGCTGGCGTTTTTCCATAGGCTCCG
CCCCCCTGACGAGCATCACAAAAATCGACGCTCAAGTCAGAGGTGGCGAAACCCGACAGGACTATAAAGA
TACCAGGGTTTCCCCCTGGAAGCTCCCTCGTGCGCTCTCCTGTTCCGACCCTGCCGCTTACCGGATACCT
GTCCGCCTTTCTCCCTTCGGGAAGCGTGGCGCTTTCTCATAGCTCACGCTGTAGGTATCTCAGTTCGGTG
TAGGTCGTTCGCTCCAAGCTGGGCTGTGTGCACGAACCCCCCGTTCAGCCCGACCGCTGCGCCTTATCCG
GTAACTATCGTCTTGAGTCCAACCCGGTAAGACACGACTTATCGCCACTGGCAGCAGCCACTGGTAACAG
GATTAGCAGAGCGAGGTATGTAGGCGGTGCTACAGAGTTCTTGAAGTGGTGGCCTAACTACGGCTACACT
AGAAGGACAGTATTTGGTATCTGCGCTCTGCTGAAGCCAGTTACCTTCGGAAAAAGAGTTGGTAGCTCTT
GATCCGGCAAACAAACCACCGCTGGTAGCGGTGGTTTTTTTGTTTGCAAGCAGCAGATTACGCGCAGAAA
AAAAGGATCTCAAGAAGATCCTTTGATCTTTTCTACGGGGTCTGACGCTCAGTGGAACGAAAACTCACGT
TAAGGGATTTTGGTCATGAGATTATCAAAAAGGATCTTCACCTAGATCCTTTTAAATTAAAAATGAAGTT
TTAAATCAATCTAAAGTATATATGAGTAAACTTGGTCTGACAGTTACCAATGCTTAATCAGTGAGGCACC
TATCTCAGCGATCTGTCTATTTCGTTCATCCATAGTTGCCTGACTCCCCGTCGTGTAGATAACTACGATA
CGGGAGGGCTTACCATCTGGCCCCAGTGCTGCAATGATACCGCGAGACCCACGCTCACCGGCTCCAGATT
TATCAGCAATAAACCAGCCAGCCGGAAGGGCCGAGCGCAGAAGTGGTCCTGCAACTTTATCCGCCTCCAT
CCAGTCTATTAATTGTTGCCGGGAAGCTAGAGTAAGTAGTTCGCCAGTTAATAGTTTGCGCAACGTTGTT
GCCATTGCTGCAGGCATCGTGGTGTCACGCTCGTCGTTTGGTATGGCTTCATTCAGCTCCGGTTCCCAAC
GATCAAGGCGAGTTACATGATCCCCCATATTGTGCAAAAAAGCGGTTAGCTCCTTCGGTCCTCCGATCGT
TGTCAGAAGTAAGTTGGCCGCAGTGTTATCACTCATGGTTATGGCAGCACTGCATAATTCTCTTACTGTC
ATGCCATCCGTAAGATGCTTTTCTGTGACTGGTGAGTACTCAACCAAGTCATTCTGAGAATAGTGTATGC
GGCGACCGAGTTGCTCTTGCCCGGCGTCAACACGGGATAATACCGCGCCACATAGCAGAACTTTAAAAGT
GCTCATCATTGGAAAACGTTCTTCGGGGCGAAAACTCTCAAGGATCTTACCGCTGTTGAGATCCAGTTCG
ATGTAACCCACTCGTGCACCCAACTGATCTTCAGCATCTTTTACTTTCACCAGCGTTTCTGGGTGAGCAA
AAACAGGAAGGCAAAATGCCGCAAAAAAGGGAATAAGGGCGACACGGAAATGTTGAATACTCATACTCTT
CCTTTTTCAATATTATTGAAGCATTTATCAGGGTTATTGTCTCATGAGCGGATACATATTTGAATGTATT
TAGAAAAATAAACAAATAGGGGTTCCGCGCACATTTCCCCGAAAAGTGCCACCTGACGTCTAAGAAACCA
TTATTATCATGACAT
Features (pLannotate 1.2.2; 21 found; start..end, strand, type, name):
     53..130     +  promoter       lacIq promoter: lacI (mutant); In the lacIq allele, a single base change in the promoter boosts expression of the lacI gene about 10-fold.
    131..1213    +  CDS            lacI: lac repressor; lacI; The lac repressor binds to the lac operator to inhibit transcription in E. coli. This inhibition can be relieved by adding lactose or isopropyl-β-D-thiogalactopyranoside (IPTG).
   1226..1247    +  protein_bind   CAP binding site: CAP binding activates transcription in the presence of cAMP. E. coli catabolite activator protein
   1266..1283    +  promoter       tet promoter (fragment): E. coli promoter for tetracycline efflux protein gene
   1456..1484    +  promoter       tac promoter: strong E. coli promoter; hybrid between the trp and lac UV5 promoters
   1492..1508    +  protein_bind   lac operator: The lac repressor binds to the lac operator to inhibit transcription in E. coli. This inhibition can be relieved by adding lactose or isopropyl-β-D-thiogalactopyranoside (IPTG). lac repressor encoded by lacI
   1593..1610    +  CDS            6xHis: 6xHis affinity tag
   1626..2279    +  CDS            GST26_SCHJA: Experimental evidence at protein level: Swiss-Prot protein existence level 1. GST isoenzymes appear to play a central role in the parasite detoxification system. Other functions are also suspected including a role in increasing the solubility of haematin in the parasite gut. From Schistosoma japonicum (Blood fluke).
   2340..2552    +  CDS            Crkl (fragment): CRKL_MOUSE - Also known as Crkol. Experimental evidence at protein level: Swiss-Prot protein existence level 1. May mediate the transduction of intracellular signals. From Mus musculus (Mouse).
   2568..2615    +  terminator     fd terminator (sequence withheld): central terminator from bacteriophage fd (Otsuka and Kunisawa, 1982)
   2620..2832    +  CDS            M13 gene III (fragment) (sequence partly withheld): pIII; III; minor coat protein
   2847..3317    +  CDS            M13 gene III (fragment) (sequence partly withheld): pIII; III; minor coat protein
   3339..3409    +  CDS            TcR (fragment): tetracycline efflux protein; tet; confers resistance to tetracycline
   3651..4031    -  CDS            YPB1_ECOLX: Protein predicted: Swiss-Prot protein existence level 4. From Escherichia coli.
   4048..4199    +  CDS            rop (fragment): Rop protein, which maintains plasmids at low copy number; rop
   4235..4663    -  rep_origin     f1 ori (sequence partly withheld): f1 bacteriophage origin of replication; arrow indicates direction of (+) strand synthesis
   4672..4711    +  CDS            rop (fragment): Rop protein, which maintains plasmids at low copy number; rop
   4813..4953    +  misc_feature   bom: basis of mobility region from pBR322
   5139..5726    -  rep_origin     ori: high-copy-number ColE1/pMB1/pBR322/pUC origin of replication
   5900..6757    -  CDS            bla: BLAT_ECOLX - Experimental evidence at protein level: Swiss-Prot protein existence level 1. TEM-type are the most prevalent beta-lactamases in enterobacteria; they hydrolyze the beta-lactam bond in susceptible beta-lactam antibiotics, thus conferring resistance to penicillins and cephalosporins. TEM-3 and TEM-4 are capable of hydrolyzing cefotaxime and ceftazidime. TEM-5 is capable of hydrolyzing ceftazidime. TEM-6 is capable of hydrolyzing ceftazidime and aztreonam. TEM-8/CAZ-2, TEM- 16/CAZ-7 and TEM-24/CAZ-6 are markedly active against ceftazidime. IRT- 4 shows resistance to beta-lactamase in
   6758..6862    -  promoter       AmpR promoter: bla
