[The description below was written by a language model from this plasmid's Addgene catalogue record and pLannotate feature annotations shown in this document.]
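Description:
pHH0103_CRKL-2/2 is a bacterial expression plasmid built on the pHH0103 backbone for producing and purifying an SH3 domain of the human adaptor protein CRKL; the "2/2" designation presumably marks the second of the protein's two SH3 domains, though the record does not spell this out. The 6.9 kb plasmid is propagated in E. coli under ampicillin selection (bla with its native promoter) and replicates from a ColE1/pBR322-type origin. The catalogue lists it as low copy. The accompanying bom site and rop fragments reflect a pBR322 lineage, with rop apparently interrupted by an inserted f1 origin.

Expression is driven by the tac promoter with a downstream lac operator. A plasmid-borne lacI gene under the lacIq promoter supplies abundant repressor, keeping transcription off until IPTG is added. The open reading frame begins with a 6xHis tag followed by Schistosoma japonicum glutathione S-transferase and then the CRKL fragment of about 227 bp, cloned between SfiI and NotI sites. The product is therefore a His-GST-SH3 fusion that can be purified on nickel or glutathione resin. The annotation software matched the insert to mouse Crkl, which most likely reflects high sequence conservation, since the catalogue gives the species as human.

Downstream of the insert lie an fd terminator and fragments of M13 gene III. Together with the f1 origin, these suggest that the backbone descends from a phage-display phagemid. Short tet promoter and tetracycline-resistance fragments are also present and appear to be nonfunctional remnants. The construct belongs to a collection made for a family-wide survey of the peptide-binding specificities of human SH3 domains.
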