Addgene plasmid #91364: pHH0103_CRKL-2/2
Purpose: Protein expression and purification of human SH3 domain construct CRKL-2/2
Depositing lab: Sachdev Sidhu. Depositing organization: University of Toronto. Publication: Comprehensive Analysis of the Human SH3 Domain Family Reveals a Wide Variety of Non-canonical Specificities. Teyra J, Huang H, Jain S, Guan X, Dong A, Liu Y, Tempel W, Min J, Tong Y, Kim PM, Bader GD, Sidhu SS. Structure. 2017 Oct 3;25(10):1598-1610.e3. doi: 10.1016/j.str.2017.07.017. Epub 2017 Sep 7. PubMed 28890361.
Backbone
  Vector backbone: pHH0103
  Vector type: Bacterial Expression
Growth in bacteria
  Bacterial resistance: Ampicillin, 100 μg/mL
  Growth temperature: 37°C
  Growth strain: DH5alpha
  Copy number: Low Copy
Gene/Insert
  Gene/Insert name: CRKL-2/2
  Species: H. sapiens (human)
  Insert size (bp): 227
  Entrez Gene: CRKL
  Cloning method: Restriction Enzyme; 5′ cloning site Sfi1 (unknown if destroyed); 3′ cloning site Not1 (unknown if destroyed)
Terms and licenses: Academic/Nonprofit Terms; Industry Terms: Not Available to Industry
How to cite: pHH0103_CRKL-2/2 was a gift from Sachdev Sidhu (Addgene plasmid # 91364 ; http://n2t.net/addgene:91364 ; RRID:Addgene_91364)
