>Addgene plasmid #91364 | pHH0103_CRKL-2/2 | depositor partial sequence | sequence record 175852 | insert sequence
GGTACCGAATTCGGATCCGCGCGCTGGTTTTCGCCAAAGCCATTCAGAAACGTGTTCCGTGCGCCTATGA
CAAAACCGCACTGGCACTGGAAGTTGGTGATATTGTTAAAGTCACCCGTATGAACATTAACGGTCAATGG
GAAGGTGAAGTCAACGGTCGTAAAGGTCTCTTTCCGTTCACCCATGTCAAAATCTTCGATGCGGCCGCTA
GCTAAGTCGACGAGCTC
